>Addgene plasmid #154403 | pDONR223 SARS-CoV2 TEV-NSP4 | addgene full sequence | sequence record 304666 | Addgene NGS Result
GGTTTCCCGACTGGAAAGCGGGCAGTGAGCGCAACGCAATTAATACGCGTACCGCTAGCCAGGAAGAGTT
TGTAGAAACGCAAAAAGGCCATCCGTCAGGATGGCCTTCTGCTTAGTTTGATGCCTGGCAGTTTATGGCG
GGCGTCCTGCCCGCCACCCTCCGGGCCGTTGCTTCACAACGTTCAAATCCGCTCCCGGCGGATTTGTCCT
ACTCAGGAGAGCGTTCACCGACAAACAACAGATAAAACGAAAGGCCCAGTCTTCCGACTGAGCCTTTCGT
TTTATTTGATGCCTGGCAGTTCCCTACTCTCGCGTTAACGCTAGCATGGATGTTTTCCCAGTCACGACGT
TGTAAAACGACGGCCAGTCTTAAGCTCGGGCCCCAAATAATGATTTTATTTTGACTGATAGTGACCTGTT
CGTTGCAACAAATTGATGAGCAATGCTTTTTTATAATGCCAACTTTGTACAAAAAAGTTGGCGAAAACCT
GTACTTCCAAGGCATGAAGATCGTGAACAACTGGCTGAAGCAGCTGATCAAGGTGACCCTGGTGTTCCTG
TTCGTGGCCGCTATCTTCTACCTGATCACCCCTGTGCACGTGATGAGCAAGCACACCGACTTCAGCTCCG
AGATCATCGGCTACAAGGCCATCGACGGCGGAGTGACCAGAGACATCGCTTCCACCGACACCTGCTTCGC
CAACAAGCACGCTGACTTCGACACCTGGTTCTCCCAGAGAGGTGGCTCTTACACCAACGACAAGGCCTGC
CCACTGATCGCCGCTGTGATCACCCGTGAAGTGGGATTCGTGGTGCCTGGCCTGCCAGGAACCATCCTGA
GAACCACCAACGGTGACTTCCTGCACTTCCTGCCACGCGTGTTCAGCGCCGTGGGCAACATCTGCTACAC
CCCTTCTAAGCTGATCGAGTACACCGACTTCGCCACCTCTGCTTGCGTGCTGGCCGCTGAATGCACCATC
TTCAAGGACGCCAGCGGAAAGCCAGTGCCCTACTGCTACGACACCAACGTGCTGGAGGGTAGCGTGGCTT
ACGAATCCCTGCGCCCAGACACCAGATACGTGCTGATGGACGGCTCCATCATCCAGTTCCCCAACACCTA
CCTGGAGGGAAGCGTGCGCGTGGTGACCACCTTCGACTCCGAATACTGCAGACACGGAACCTGCGAGCGT
TCCGAAGCCGGAGTGTGCGTGTCTACCAGCGGTCGCTGGGTGCTGAACAACGACTACTACAGGTCTCTGC
CTGGCGTGTTCTGCGGAGTGGATGCTGTGAACCTGCTGACCAACATGTTCACCCCACTGATCCAGCCCAT
CGGTGCTCTGGACATCTCCGCCTCTATCGTGGCTGGAGGTATCGTGGCCATCGTGGTGACCTGCCTGGCT
TACTACTTCATGAGGTTCCGCAGGGCCTTCGGTGAATACAGCCACGTGGTGGCTTTCAACACCCTGCTGT
TCCTGATGTCCTTCACCGTGCTGTGCCTGACCCCCGTGTACTCTTTCCTGCCAGGCGTGTACAGCGTGAT
CTACCTGTACCTGACCTTCTACCTGACCAACGACGTGTCTTTCCTGGCCCACATCCAGTGGATGGTCATG
TTCACCCCTCTGGTGCCTTTCTGGATCACCATCGCTTACATCATCTGCATCTCTACCAAGCACTTCTACT
GGTTCTTCAGCAACTACCTGAAGAGACGTGTGGTGTTCAACGGCGTGAGCTTCTCCACCTTCGAGGAAGC
CGCTCTGTGCACCTTCCTGCTGAACAAGGAGATGTACCTGAAGCTGCGCAGCGACGTGCTGCTGCCTCTG
ACCCAGTACAACAGGTACCTGGCCCTGTACAACAAGTACAAGTACTTCTCCGGCGCTATGGACACCACCT
CTTACCGTGAAGCCGCTTGCTGCCACCTGGCCAAGGCTCTGAACGACTTCTCTAACAGCGGATCCGACGT
GCTGTACCAGCCCCCTCAGACCTCTATCACCAGCGCCGTGCTGCAGTAATACCCAACTTTCTTGTACAAA
GTTGGCATTATAAGAAAGCATTGCTTATCAATTTGTTGCAACGAACAGGTCACTATCAGTCAAAATAAAA
TCATTATTTGCCATCCAGCTGATATCCCCTATAGTGAGTCGTATTACATGGTCATAGCTGTTTCCTGGCA
GCTCTGGCCCGTGTCTCAAAATCTCTGATGTTACATTGCACAAGATAAAAATATATCATCATGCCTCCTC
TAGACCAGCCAGGACAGAAATGCCTCGACTTCGCTGCTACCCAAGGTTGCCGGGTGACGCACACCGTGGA
AACGGATGAAGGCACGAACCCAGTGGACATAAGCCTGTTCGGTTCGTAAGCTGTAATGCAAGTAGCGTAT
GCGCTCACGCAACTGGTCCAGAACCTTGACCGAACGCAGCGGTGGTAACGGCGCAGTGGCGGTTTTCATG
GCTTGTTATGACTGTTTTTTTGGGGTACAGTCTATGCCTCGGGCATCCAAGCAGCAAGCGCGTTACGCCG
TGGGTCGATGTTTGATGTTATGGAGCAGCAACGATGTTACGCAGCAGGGCAGTCGCCCTAAAACAAAGTT
AAACATTATGAGGGAAGCGGTGATCGCCGAAGTATCGACTCAACTATCAGAGGTAGTTGGCGTCATCGAG
CGCCATCTCGAACCGACGTTGCTGGCCGTACATTTGTACGGCTCCGCAGTGGATGGCGGCCTGAAGCCAC
ACAGTGATATTGATTTGCTGGTTACGGTGACCGTAAGGCTTGATGAAACAACGCGGCGAGCTTTGATCAA
CGACCTTTTGGAAACTTCGGCTTCCCCTGGAGAGAGCGAGATTCTCCGCGCTGTAGAAGTCACCATTGTT
GTGCACGACGACATCATTCCGTGGCGTTATCCAGCTAAGCGCGAACTGCAATTTGGAGAATGGCAGCGCA
ATGACATTCTTGCAGGTATCTTCGAGCCAGCCACGATCGACATTGATCTGGCTATCTTGCTGACAAAAGC
AAGAGAACATAGCGTTGCCTTGGTAGGTCCAGCGGCGGAGGAACTCTTTGATCCGGTTCCTGAACAGGAT
CTATTTGAGGCGCTAAATGAAACCTTAACGCTATGGAACTCGCCGCCCGACTGGGCTGGCGATGAGCGAA
ATGTAGTGCTTACGTTGTCCCGCATTTGGTACAGCGCAGTAACCGGCAAAATCGCGCCGAAGGATGTCGC
TGCCGACTGGGCAATGGAGCGCCTGCCGGCCCAGTATCAGCCCGTCATACTTGAAGCTAGACAGGCTTAT
CTTGGACAAGAAGAAGATCGCTTGGCCTCGCGCGCAGATCAGTTGGAAGAATTTGTCCACTACGTGAAAG
GCGAGATCACCAAGGTAGTCGGCAAATAACCCTCGAGCCACCCATGACCAAAATCCCTTAACGTGAGTTA
CGCGTCGTTCCACTGAGCGTCAGACCCCGTAGAAAAGATCAAAGGATCTTCTTGAGATCCTTTTTTTCTG
CGCGTAATCTGCTGCTTGCAAACAAAAAAACCACCGCTACCAGCGGTGGTTTGTTTGCCGGATCAAGAGC
TACCAACTCTTTTTCCGAAGGTAACTGGCTTCAGCAGAGCGCAGATACCAAATACTGTTCTTCTAGTGTA
GCCGTAGTTAGGCCACCACTTCAAGAACTCTGTAGCACCGCCTACATACCTCGCTCTGCTAATCCTGTTA
CCAGTGGCTGCTGCCAGTGGCGATAAGTCGTGTCTTACCGGGTTGGACTCAAGACGATAGTTACCGGATA
AGGCGCAGCGGTCGGGCTGAACGGGGGGTTCGTGCACACAGCCCAGCTTGGAGCGAACGACCTACACCGA
ACTGAGATACCTACAGCGTGAGCTATGAGAAAGCGCCACGCTTCCCGAAGGGAGAAAGGCGGACAGGTAT
CCGGTAAGCGGCAGGGTCGGAACAGGAGAGCGCACGAGGGAGCTTCCAGGGGGAAACGCCTGGTATCTTT
ATAGTCCTGTCGGGTTTCGCCACCTCTGACTTGAGCGTCGATTTTTGTGATGCTCGTCAGGGGGGCGGAG
CCTATGGAAAAACGCCAGCAACGCGGCCTTTTTACGGTTCCTGGCCTTTTGCTGGCCTTTTGCTCACATG
TTCTTTCCTGCGTTATCCCCTGATTCTGTGGATAACCGTATTACCGCCTTTGAGTGAGCTGATACCGCTC
GCCGCAGCCGAACGACCGAGCGCAGCGAGTCAGTGAGCGAGGAAGCGGAAGAGCGCCCAATACGCAAACC
GCCTCTCCCCGCGCGTTGGCCGATTCATTAATGCAGCTGGCACGACA
Features (pLannotate 1.2.2; 13 found; start..end, strand, type, name):
     83..110     -  terminator     rrnB T2 terminator: transcription terminator T2 from the E. coli rrnB gene
    242..285     +  terminator     rrnB T1 terminator: Escherichia coli rrnB; transcription terminator T1 from the E. coli rrnB gene
    332..368     -  CDS            lacZα (fragment): LacZα fragment of β-galactosidase; lacZ fragment
    385..480     +  protein_bind   attL3: mutant version of attL; recombination site for the Gateway® LR reaction LR Clonase™
    483..499     +  CDS            TEV site (fragment): tobacco etch virus (TEV) protease recognition and cleavage site
    498..2006    +  CDS            R1A_SARS2 (fragment): Experimental evidence at protein level: Swiss-Prot protein existence level 1. [Non-structural protein 10]: Plays a pivotal role in viral transcription by stimulating both nsp14 3'-5' exoribonuclease and nsp16 2'-O-methyltransferase activities. Therefore plays an essential role in viral mRNAs cap methylation. From Severe acute respiratory syndrome coronavirus 2 (2019-nCoV) (SARS-CoV-2).
   2011..2110    -  protein_bind   attL2: mutant version of attL; recombination site for the Gateway® LR reaction LR Clonase™
   2128..2146    -  promoter       T7 promoter: promoter for bacteriophage T7 RNA polymerase
   2336..2359    +  promoter       Pc promoter (fragment): intI1 (promoter lies within the coding sequence); class 1 integron promoter
   2535..2591    +  CDS            GmR (fragment): gentamycin acetyltransferase; aacC1; confers resistance to gentamycin
   2598..3389    +  CDS            SmR: aminoglycoside adenylyltransferase (Murphy, 1985); aadA; confers resistance to spectinomycin and streptomycin
   3482..4070    +  rep_origin     ori: high-copy-number ColE1/pMB1/pBR322/pUC origin of replication
   4253..28      +  CDS            lacI (fragment) (across the origin): lac repressor; lacI; The lac repressor binds to the lac operator to inhibit transcription in E. coli. This inhibition can be relieved by adding lactose or isopropyl-β-D-thiogalactopyranoside (IPTG).
