[The description below was written by a language model from this plasmid's Addgene catalogue record and pLannotate feature annotations shown in this document.]
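Description:
pDONR223 SARS-CoV2 TEV-NSP4 is a Gateway-compatible entry clone built on the pDONR223 backbone, carrying the coding sequence for non-structural protein 4 (NSP4) of SARS-CoV-2 isolate Wuhan-Hu-1. It is a bacterial propagation vector. It replicates in E. coli from a high-copy ColE1/pUC-type origin and is selected with spectinomycin through the aadA (SmR) aminoglycoside adenylyltransferase gene, which sits downstream of a class 1 integron Pc promoter fragment and a remnant of a gentamicin resistance gene. The sequenced plasmid is 4,317 nt. This is smaller than the listed empty backbone, consistent with the donor vector's attP-flanked selection cassette having been replaced by the insert during Gateway cloning.

The insert of about 1.5 kb was PCR-amplified and is codon-optimised, so it differs from the native viral sequence by many synonymous changes. NSP4 is normally released from the ORF1ab polyprotein, which explains why the automated annotation matches this region to the replicase polyprotein 1a entry. The nsp10 function text attached to that hit is generic to the polyprotein record and does not describe this insert. A tobacco etch virus (TEV) protease recognition site lies immediately upstream of the NSP4 coding sequence. After transfer into a destination vector that supplies an N-terminal tag, the tag can therefore be cleaved off. The cassette is flanked by attL recombination sites, annotated as attL3 and attL2, for LR Clonase-mediated transfer. The rrnB T1 and T2 terminators upstream insulate it from read-through transcription, and a T7 promoter lies just outside the downstream attL site, pointing back towards the insert. The entry clone has no annotated promoter for expressing NSP4 itself. It serves as a shuttle source within a collection of SARS-CoV-2 coding regions, used to make expression constructs for downstream studies.
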