Addgene plasmid #154403: pDONR223 SARS-CoV2 TEV-NSP4
Purpose: Gateway-compatible Entry vector
Depositing lab: Fritz Roth. Depositing organization: Sinai Health System. Publication: A Comprehensive, Flexible Collection of SARS-CoV-2 Coding Regions. Kim DK, Knapp JJ, Kuang D, Chawla A, Cassonnet P, Lee H, Sheykhkarimli D, Samavarchi-Tehrani P, Abdouni H, Rayhan A, Li R, Pogoutse O, Coyaud E, van der Werf S, Demeret C, Gingras AC, Taipale M, Raught B, Jacob Y, Roth FP. G3 (Bethesda). 2020 Aug 6. pii: g3.120.401554. doi: 10.1534/g3.120.401554. PubMed 32763951.
Backbone
  Vector backbone: pDONR223
  Backbone manufacturer: Rual et al, Genome Res. 14:2128-2135, 2004.
  Backbone size w/o insert (bp): 5005
  Vector type: Gateway-compatible Entry vector, with insert of NSP4 CDS with a TEV sequence at the N-term.
Growth in bacteria
  Bacterial resistance: Spectinomycin, 50 μg/mL
  Growth temperature: 37°C
  Growth strain: DH5alpha
  Copy number: Unknown
Gene/Insert
  Gene/Insert name: NSP4
  Species: SARS-CoV-2 isolate Wuhan-Hu-1
  Insert size (bp): 1527
  Mutation: Many synonymous changes due to codon optimization
  Entrez Gene: ORF1ab (a.k.a. GU280_gp01)
  Cloning method: Gateway Cloning
  Sequencing primers: 5′ M13F; 3′ M13R
Resource information
  A portion of this plasmid was derived from a plasmid made by: PCR amplified
Terms and licenses: Academic/Nonprofit Terms; Industry Terms
How to cite: pDONR223 SARS-CoV2 TEV-NSP4 was a gift from Fritz Roth (Addgene plasmid # 154403 ; http://n2t.net/addgene:154403 ; RRID:Addgene_154403)
