>Addgene plasmid #154403 | pDONR223 SARS-CoV2 TEV-NSP4 | depositor partial sequence | sequence record 298872 | Inserted CDS with stop codon
GAAAACCTGTACTTCCAAGGCATGAAGATCGTGAACAACTGGCTGAAGCAGCTGATCAAGGTGACCCTGG
TGTTCCTGTTCGTGGCCGCTATCTTCTACCTGATCACCCCTGTGCACGTGATGAGCAAGCACACCGACTT
CAGCTCCGAGATCATCGGCTACAAGGCCATCGACGGCGGAGTGACCAGAGACATCGCTTCCACCGACACC
TGCTTCGCCAACAAGCACGCTGACTTCGACACCTGGTTCTCCCAGAGAGGTGGCTCTTACACCAACGACA
AGGCCTGCCCACTGATCGCCGCTGTGATCACCCGTGAAGTGGGATTCGTGGTGCCTGGCCTGCCAGGAAC
CATCCTGAGAACCACCAACGGTGACTTCCTGCACTTCCTGCCACGCGTGTTCAGCGCCGTGGGCAACATC
TGCTACACCCCTTCTAAGCTGATCGAGTACACCGACTTCGCCACCTCTGCTTGCGTGCTGGCCGCTGAAT
GCACCATCTTCAAGGACGCCAGCGGAAAGCCAGTGCCCTACTGCTACGACACCAACGTGCTGGAGGGTAG
CGTGGCTTACGAATCCCTGCGCCCAGACACCAGATACGTGCTGATGGACGGCTCCATCATCCAGTTCCCC
AACACCTACCTGGAGGGAAGCGTGCGCGTGGTGACCACCTTCGACTCCGAATACTGCAGACACGGAACCT
GCGAGCGTTCCGAAGCCGGAGTGTGCGTGTCTACCAGCGGTCGCTGGGTGCTGAACAACGACTACTACAG
GTCTCTGCCTGGCGTGTTCTGCGGAGTGGATGCTGTGAACCTGCTGACCAACATGTTCACCCCACTGATC
CAGCCCATCGGTGCTCTGGACATCTCCGCCTCTATCGTGGCTGGAGGTATCGTGGCCATCGTGGTGACCT
GCCTGGCTTACTACTTCATGAGGTTCCGCAGGGCCTTCGGTGAATACAGCCACGTGGTGGCTTTCAACAC
CCTGCTGTTCCTGATGTCCTTCACCGTGCTGTGCCTGACCCCCGTGTACTCTTTCCTGCCAGGCGTGTAC
AGCGTGATCTACCTGTACCTGACCTTCTACCTGACCAACGACGTGTCTTTCCTGGCCCACATCCAGTGGA
TGGTCATGTTCACCCCTCTGGTGCCTTTCTGGATCACCATCGCTTACATCATCTGCATCTCTACCAAGCA
CTTCTACTGGTTCTTCAGCAACTACCTGAAGAGACGTGTGGTGTTCAACGGCGTGAGCTTCTCCACCTTC
GAGGAAGCCGCTCTGTGCACCTTCCTGCTGAACAAGGAGATGTACCTGAAGCTGCGCAGCGACGTGCTGC
TGCCTCTGACCCAGTACAACAGGTACCTGGCCCTGTACAACAAGTACAAGTACTTCTCCGGCGCTATGGA
CACCACCTCTTACCGTGAAGCCGCTTGCTGCCACCTGGCCAAGGCTCTGAACGACTTCTCTAACAGCGGA
TCCGACGTGCTGTACCAGCCCCCTCAGACCTCTATCACCAGCGCCGTGCTGCAGTAA
